Addgene plasmid #31006: pLR-NI
Depositing lab: Adam Bogdanove & Daniel Voytas. Depositing organization: University of Minnesota. Publication: Efficient design and assembly of custom TALEN and other TAL effector-based constructs for DNA targeting. Cermak T, Doyle EL, Christian M, Wang L, Zhang Y, Schmidt C, Baller JA, Somia NV, Bogdanove AJ, Voytas DF. Nucleic Acids Res. 2011 Jul;39(12):e82. doi: 10.1093/nar/gkr218 PubMed 21493687.
Backbone
  Vector backbone: pCS468
  Backbone size w/o insert (bp): 2460
Growth in bacteria
  Bacterial resistance: Spectinomycin, 50 μg/mL
  Growth temperature: 37°C
  Growth strain: DH5alpha
  Growth instructions: DH10B/LB+antibiotics
  Copy number: High Copy
Gene/Insert
  Gene/Insert name: last NI repeat
  Species: Xanthamonas oryzae
  Insert size (bp): 107
  Cloning method: Restriction Enzyme; 5′ cloning site ApaI (not destroyed); 3′ cloning site XbaI (not destroyed)
  Sequencing primers: 5′ pTC14_F1 (cctactcaggagagcgttca)
Terms and licenses: Academic/Nonprofit Terms; Industry Terms: Not Available to Industry
How to cite: pLR-NI was a gift from Adam Bogdanove & Daniel Voytas (Addgene plasmid # 31006 ; http://n2t.net/addgene:31006 ; RRID:Addgene_31006)
