[The description below was written by a language model from this plasmid's Addgene catalogue record and pLannotate feature annotations shown in this document.]
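Description:
pLR-NI is a small, high-copy bacterial cloning plasmid of about 2.6 kb. It serves as a module donor in a kit for assembling custom TAL effectors and TAL effector nucleases (TALENs). It is built on the pCS468 backbone (2,460 bp) and carries a 107 bp insert described as the "last NI repeat", derived from Xanthomonas oryzae TAL effector sequence and cloned between ApaI and XbaI sites, both of which are retained. In TAL effectors, each repeat contacts one DNA base through its repeat-variable diresidue, and NI is the diresidue generally associated with recognition of adenine. A "last repeat" module supplies the truncated terminal repeat that closes a natural repeat array, so this plasmid would be chosen when the final base of the intended target site is to be read by NI.

The annotated features are almost entirely backbone. Replication relies on a ColE1/pUC-type origin, and selection on an aadA (SmR) aminoglycoside adenylyltransferase gene, which matches the spectinomycin resistance in the catalogue. Upstream of this gene are a fragment of the class 1 integron Pc promoter and a short remnant of a gentamicin acetyltransferase gene, which suggests the marker came from an integron cassette. Fragments of lacI and lacZα are non-functional leftovers, and rrnB T1 and T2 terminators lie near the cloning region. The feature table does not annotate the TAL repeat itself, and no promoter for expressing it is recorded. This fits a plasmid that is a source of a DNA module rather than an expression vector. The associated publication describes modular assembly of custom TAL effector constructs for DNA targeting, but the record does not give the assembly details for this plasmid.
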