Features (pLannotate 1.2.2; 8 found; start..end, strand, type, name):
    236..259     +  promoter       Pc promoter (fragment): intI1 (promoter lies within the coding sequence); class 1 integron promoter
    435..491     +  CDS            GmR (fragment): gentamycin acetyltransferase; aacC1; confers resistance to gentamycin
    498..1289    +  CDS            SmR: aminoglycoside adenylyltransferase (Murphy, 1985); aadA; confers resistance to spectinomycin and streptomycin
   1382..1970    +  rep_origin     ori: high-copy-number ColE1/pMB1/pBR322/pUC origin of replication
   2153..2245    +  CDS            lacI (fragment): lac repressor; lacI; The lac repressor binds to the lac operator to inhibit transcription in E. coli. This inhibition can be relieved by adding lactose or isopropyl-β-D-thiogalactopyranoside (IPTG).
   2300..2327    -  terminator     rrnB T2 terminator: transcription terminator T2 from the E. coli rrnB gene
   2459..2502    +  terminator     rrnB T1 terminator: Escherichia coli rrnB; transcription terminator T1 from the E. coli rrnB gene
   2549..17      -  CDS            lacZα (fragment) (across the origin): LacZα fragment of β-galactosidase; lacZ fragment
>Addgene plasmid #31006 | pLR-NI | depositor full sequence | sequence record 14228 | Author sequence
GTAAAACGACGGCCAGTCTTAAGCTCGGGCCCGTCTCGCTATCGCCAGCAACATTGGCGGCAAGCAAGCG
CTCGAAAGCATTGTGGCCCAGCTGAGCCGGCCTGATCCGGCGTTGGCCGCGTTGACCAACGAGAGACGTC
TAGACCAGCCAGGACAGAAATGCCTCGACTTCGCTGCTACCCAAGGTTGCCGGGTGACGCACACCGTGGA
AACGGATGAAGGCACGAACCCAGTGGACATAAGCCTGTTCGGTTCGTAAGCTGTAATGCAAGTAGCGTAT
GCGCTCACGCAACTGGTCCAGAACCTTGACCGAACGCAGCGGTGGTAACGGCGCAGTGGCGGTTTTCATG
GCTTGTTATGACTGTTTTTTTGGGGTACAGTCTATGCCTCGGGCATCCAAGCAGCAAGCGCGTTACGCCG
TGGGTCGATGTTTGATGTTATGGAGCAGCAACGATGTTACGCAGCAGGGCAGTCGCCCTAAAACAAAGTT
AAACATTATGAGGGAAGCGGTGATCGCCGAAGTATCGACTCAACTATCAGAGGTAGTTGGCGTCATCGAG
CGCCATCTCGAACCGACGTTGCTGGCCGTACATTTGTACGGCTCCGCAGTGGATGGCGGCCTGAAGCCAC
ACAGTGATATTGATTTGCTGGTTACGGTGACCGTAAGGCTTGATGAAACAACGCGGCGAGCTTTGATCAA
CGACCTTTTGGAAACTTCGGCTTCCCCTGGAGAGAGCGAGATTCTCCGCGCTGTAGAAGTCACCATTGTT
GTGCACGACGACATCATTCCGTGGCGTTATCCAGCTAAGCGCGAACTGCAATTTGGAGAATGGCAGCGCA
ATGACATTCTTGCAGGTATCTTCGAGCCAGCCACGATCGACATTGATCTGGCTATCTTGCTGACAAAAGC
AAGAGAACATAGCGTTGCCTTGGTAGGTCCAGCGGCGGAGGAACTCTTTGATCCGGTTCCTGAACAGGAT
CTATTTGAGGCGCTAAATGAAACCTTAACGCTATGGAACTCGCCGCCCGACTGGGCTGGCGATGAGCGAA
ATGTAGTGCTTACGTTGTCCCGCATTTGGTACAGCGCAGTAACCGGCAAAATCGCGCCGAAGGATGTCGC
TGCCGACTGGGCAATGGAGCGCCTGCCGGCCCAGTATCAGCCCGTCATACTTGAAGCTAGACAGGCTTAT
CTTGGACAAGAAGAAGATCGCTTGGCCTCGCGCGCAGATCAGTTGGAAGAATTTGTCCACTACGTGAAAG
GCGAGATCACCAAGGTAGTCGGCAAATAACCCTCGAGCCACCCATGACCAAAATCCCTTAACGTGAGTTA
CGCGTCGTTCCACTGAGCGTCAGACCCCGTAGAAAAGATCAAAGGATCTTCTTGAGATCCTTTTTTTCTG
CGCGTAATCTGCTGCTTGCAAACAAAAAAACCACCGCTACCAGCGGTGGTTTGTTTGCCGGATCAAGAGC
TACCAACTCTTTTTCCGAAGGTAACTGGCTTCAGCAGAGCGCAGATACCAAATACTGTCCTTCTAGTGTA
GCCGTAGTTAGGCCACCACTTCAAGAACTCTGTAGCACCGCCTACATACCTCGCTCTGCTAATCCTGTTA
CCAGTGGCTGCTGCCAGTGGCGATAAGTCGTGTCTTACCGGGTTGGACTCAAGACGATAGTTACCGGATA
AGGCGCAGCGGTCGGGCTGAACGGGGGGTTCGTGCACACAGCCCAGCTTGGAGCGAACGACCTACACCGA
ACTGAGATACCTACAGCGTGAGCATTGAGAAAGCGCCACGCTTCCCGAAGGGAGAAAGGCGGACAGGTAT
CCGGTAAGCGGCAGGGTCGGAACAGGAGAGCGCACGAGGGAGCTTCCAGGGGGAAACGCCTGGTATCTTT
ATAGTCCTGTCGGGTTTCGCCACCTCTGACTTGAGCGTCGATTTTTGTGATGCTCGTCAGGGGGGCGGAG
CCTATGGAAAAACGCCAGCAACGCGGCCTTTTTACGGTTCCTGGCCTTTTGCTGGCCTTTTGCTCACATG
TTCTTTCCTGCGTTATCCCCTGATTCTGTGGATAACCGTATTACCGCCTTTGAGTGAGCTGATACCGCTC
GCCGCAGCCGAACGACCGAGCGCAGCGAGTCAGTGAGCGAGGAAGCGGAAGAGCGCCCAATACGCAAACC
GCCTCTCCCCGCGCGTTGGCCGATTCATTAATGCAGCTGGCACGACAGGTTTCCCGACTGGAAAGCGGGC
AGTGAGCGCAACGCAATTAATACGCGTACCGCTAGCCAGGAAGAGTTTGTAGAAACGCAAAAAGGCCATC
CGTCAGGATGGCCTTCTGCTTAGTTTGATGCCTGGCAGTTTATGGCGGGCGTCCTGCCCGCCACCCTCCG
GGCCGTTGCTTCACAACGTTCAAATCCGCTCCCGGCGGATTTGTCCTACTCAGGAGAGCGTTCACCGACA
AACAACAGATAAAACGAAAGGCCCAGTCTTCCGACTGAGCCTTTCGTTTTATTTGATGCCTGGCAGTTCC
CTACTCTCGCGTTAACGCTAGCATGGATGTTTTCCCAGTCACGACGTT
