>Addgene plasmid #31006 | pLR-NI | addgene partial sequence | sequence record 35578 | 31006 with pTC14_F1 (cctactcaggagagcgttca)
CAGTCTTCCGACTGAGCCTTTCGTTTTATTTGATGCCTGGCAGTTCCCTACTCTCGCGTTAACGCTAGCA
TGGATGTTTTCCCAGTCACGACGTTGTAAAACGACGGCCAGTCTTAAGCTCGGGCCCGTCTCGCTATCGC
CAGCAACATTGGCGGCAAGCAAGCGCTCGAAAGCATTGTGGCCCAGCTGAGCCGGCCTGATCCGGCGTTG
GCCGCGTTGACCAACGAGAGACGTCTAGACCAGCCAGGACAGAAATGCCTCGACTTCGCTGCTACCCAAG
GTTGCCGGGTGACGCACACCGTGGAAACGGATGAAGGCACGAACCCAGTGGACATAAGCCTGTTCGGTTC
GTAAGCTGTAATGCAAGTAGCGTATGCGCTCACGCAACTGGTCCAGAACCTTGACCGAACGCAGCGGTGG
TAACGGCGCAGTGGCGGTTTTCATGGCTTGTTATGACTGTTTTTTTGGGGTACAGTCTATGCCTCGGGCA
TCCAAGCAGCAAGCGCGTTACGCCGTGGGTCGATGTTTGATGTTATGGAGCAGCAACGATGTTACGCAGC
AGGGCAGTCGCCCTAAAACAAAGTTAAACATTATGAGGGAAGCGGTGATCGCCGAAGTATCGACTCAACT
ATCAGAGGTAGTTGGCGTCATCGAGCGCCATCTCGAACCGACGTTGCTGGCCGTACATTTGTACGGCTCC
GCAGTGGATGGCGGCCTGAAGCCACACAGTGATATTGATTTGCTGGTTACGGTGACCGTAA
